Addgene plasmid #103023: pUDE724
Purpose: expression of a Cpf1 programming crRNA targetting PDR12 (crPDR12-3S)
Depositing lab: Jean-Marc Daran. Depositing organization: Delft University of Technology. Publication: FnCpf1: a novel and efficient genome editing tool for Saccharomyces cerevisiae. Swiat MA, Dashko S, den Ridder M, Wijsman M, van der Oost J, Daran JM, Daran-Lapujade P. Nucleic Acids Res. 2017 Dec 1;45(21):12585-12598. doi: 10.1093/nar/gkx1007. PubMed 29106617.
Backbone
  Vector backbone: pUD628
  Backbone manufacturer: Świat M... Daran-Lapujade PAS FnCpf1, a novel and efficient genome editing tool for Saccharomyces cerevisiae. NAR
  Backbone size w/o insert (bp): 4995
  Total vector size (bp): 5058
  Vector type: Yeast Expression, CRISPR
  Selectable markers: Neomycin (select with G418)
Growth in bacteria
  Bacterial resistance: Ampicillin, 100 μg/mL
  Growth temperature: 37°C
  Growth strain: DH5alpha
  Copy number: High Copy
Gene/Insert
  Gene/Insert name: crPDR12-3.S
  gRNA/shRNA sequence: GCACAAAGAATCAATATGGGTGTCA
  Species: S. cerevisiae (budding yeast)
  GenBank ID: NM_001183872
  Entrez Gene: PDR12 (a.k.a. YPL058C)
  Promoter: SNR52
  Cloning method: Gibson Cloning
  Sequencing primers: 5′ CACAAAGAATCAATATGGGTGTC
Terms and licenses: Academic/Nonprofit Terms; Industry Terms: Not Available to Industry
How to cite: pUDE724 was a gift from Jean-Marc Daran (Addgene plasmid # 103023 ; http://n2t.net/addgene:103023 ; RRID:Addgene_103023)
