[The description below was written by a language model from this plasmid's Addgene catalogue record and pLannotate feature annotations shown in this document.]
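Description:
pUDE724 is a 5,058 bp yeast CRISPR plasmid built on the pUD628 backbone and designed to express a single Cpf1-programming crRNA in Saccharomyces cerevisiae. It is an E. coli–yeast shuttle vector. A high-copy ColE1/pUC-type origin and the β-lactamase gene (AmpR, with its own bla promoter) allow propagation and ampicillin selection in bacteria. The 2μ origin supports episomal, multicopy maintenance in yeast, and the kanMX cassette provides selection with G418.

The payload is a short insert, crPDR12-3.S, introduced by Gibson cloning; the backbone and total sizes in the record differ by only about 60 bp. It encodes a crRNA whose spacer targets the S. cerevisiae gene PDR12 (YPL058C). Expression is driven by the SNR52 promoter, an RNA polymerase III promoter from a yeast small nucleolar RNA gene that is commonly used for guide RNAs because it yields transcripts without mRNA-type capping and polyadenylation. In the feature table the promoter occupies the first 269 nt. The crRNA would lie in the unannotated stretch between this promoter and kanMX, but neither the crRNA nor any terminator is annotated there.

The plasmid carries no nuclease gene, so Cpf1 must be supplied separately; the associated work concerns FnCpf1 as a genome editing tool for budding yeast. The record does not say how the nuclease is delivered. The stated purpose is directing Cpf1 to the PDR12 locus for genome editing in S. cerevisiae. The record does not explain the "3" and "S" in the crRNA name, which presumably distinguish this design from other crRNA variants.
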