Features (pLannotate 1.2.2; 6 found; start..end, strand, type, name):
      1..269     +  promoter       SNR52 promoter: promoter for the S. cerevisiae small nucleolar RNA gene SNR52
    406..1762    +  gene           kanMX: yeast selectable marker conferring kanamycin resistance (Wach et al., 1994)
   2030..2618    -  rep_origin     ori: high-copy-number ColE1/pMB1/pBR322/pUC origin of replication
   2789..3649    -  CDS            AmpR: β-lactamase; bla; confers resistance to ampicillin, carbenicillin, and related antibiotics
   3650..3754    -  promoter       AmpR promoter: bla
   3825..4985    +  rep_origin     2μ ori: yeast 2μ plasmid origin of replication
>Addgene plasmid #103023 | pUDE724 | addgene full sequence | sequence record 198967 | Addgene NGS Result
TCTTTGAAAAGATAATGTATGATTATGCTTTCACTCATATTTATACAGAAACTTGATGTTTTCTTTCGAG
TATATACAAGGTGATTACATGTACGTTTGAAGTACAACTCTAGATTTTGTAGTGCCCTCTTGGGCTAGCG
GTAAAGGTGCGCATTTTTTCACACCCTACAATGTTCTGTTCAAAAGATTTTGGTCAAACGCTGTAGAAGT
GAAAGTTGGTGCGCATGTTTCGGCGTTCGAAACTTCTCCGCAGTGAAAGATAAATGATCAATTTCTACTG
TTGTAGATGCACAAAGAATCAATATGGGTGTCAAATTTCTACTGTTGTAGATGTTTTTTATGTCTTATCG
TGACGCAGTCCCATGGGCCATTACAAACTCATGCAGACAGTCAGGGAATCCTAGCGACATGGAGGCCCAG
AATACCCTCCTTGACAGTCTTGACGTGCGCAGCTCAGGGGCATGATGTGACTGTCGCCCGTACATTTAGC
CCATACATCCCCATGTATAATCATTTGCATCCATACATTTTGATGGCCGCACGGCGCGAAGCAAAAATTA
CGGCTCCTCGCTGCAGACCTGCGAGCAGGGAAACGCTCCCCTCACAGACGCGTTGAATTGTCCCCACGCC
GCGCCCCTGTAGAGAAATATAAAAGGTTAGGATTTGCCACTGAGGTTCTTCTTTCATATACTTCCTTTTA
AAATCTTGCTAGGATACAGTTCTCACATCACATCCGAACATAAACAACCATGGGTAAGGAAAAGACTCAC
GTTTCGAGGCCGCGATTAAATTCCAACATGGATGCTGATTTATATGGGTATAAATGGGCTCGCGATAATG
TCGGGCAATCAGGTGCGACAATCTATCGATTGTATGGGAAGCCCGATGCGCCAGAGTTGTTTCTGAAACA
TGGCAAAGGTAGCGTTGCCAATGATGTTACAGATGAGATGGTCAGACTAAACTGGCTGACGGAATTTATG
CCTCTTCCGACCATCAAGCATTTTATCCGTACTCCTGATGATGCATGGTTACTCACCACTGCGATCCCCG
GCAAAACAGCATTCCAGGTATTAGAAGAATATCCTGATTCAGGTGAAAATATTGTTGATGCGCTGGCAGT
GTTCCTGCGCCGGTTGCATTCGATTCCTGTTTGTAATTGTCCTTTTAACAGCGATCGCGTATTTCGTCTC
GCTCAGGCGCAATCACGAATGAATAACGGTTTGGTTGATGCGAGTGATTTTGATGACGAGCGTAATGGCT
GGCCTGTTGAACAAGTCTGGAAAGAAATGCATAAGCTTTTGCCATTCTCACCGGATTCAGTCGTCACTCA
TGGTGATTTCTCACTTGATAACCTTATTTTTGACGAGGGGAAATTAATAGGTTGTATTGATGTTGGACGA
GTCGGAATCGCAGACCGATACCAGGATCTTGCCATCCTATGGAACTGCCTCGGTGAGTTTTCTCCTTCAT
TACAGAAACGGCTTTTTCAAAAATATGGTATTGATAATCCTGATATGAATAAATTGCAGTTTCATTTGAT
GCTCGATGAGTTTTTCTAATCAGTACTGACAATAAAAAGATTCTTGTTTTCAAGAACTTGTCATTTGTAT
AGTTTTTTTATATTGTAGTTGTTCTATTTTAATCAAATGTTAGCGTGATTTATATTTTTTTTCGCCTCGA
CATCATCTGCCCAGATGCGAAGTTAAGTGCGCAGAAAGTAATATCATGCGTCAATCGTATGTGAATGCTG
GTCGCTATACTGTATTCACGTAGACGGATAGGTATAGCCAGACATCAGCAGCATACTTCGGGAACCGTAG
GCGAGAGGCGGTTTGCGTATTGGGCGCTCTTCCGCTTCCTCGCTCACTGACTCGCTGCGCTCGGTCGTTC
GGCTGCGGCGAGCGGTATCAGCTCACTCAAAGGCGGTAATACGGTTATCCACAGAATCAGGGGATAACGC
AGGAAAGAACATGTGAGCAAAAGGCCAGCAAAAGGCCAGGAACCGTAAAAAGGCCGCGTTGCTGGCGTTT
TTCCATAGGCTCCGCCCCCCTGACGAGCATCACAAAAATCGACGCTCAAGTCAGAGGTGGCGAAACCCGA
CAGGACTATAAAGATACCAGGCGTTTCCCCCTGGAAGCTCCCTCGTGCGCTCTCCTGTTCCGACCCTGCC
GCTTACCGGATACCTGTCCGCCTTTCTCCCTTCGGGAAGCGTGGCGCTTTCTCATAGCTCACGCTGTAGG
TATCTCAGTTCGGTGTAGGTCGTTCGCTCCAAGCTGGGCTGTGTGCACGAACCCCCCGTTCAGCCCGACC
GCTGCGCCTTATCCGGTAACTATCGTCTTGAGTCCAACCCGGTAAGACACGACTTATCGCCACTGGCAGC
AGCCACTGGTAACAGGATTAGCAGAGCGAGGTATGTAGGCGGTGCTACAGAGTTCTTGAAGTGGTGGCCT
AACTACGGCTACACTAGAAGAACAGTATTTGGTATCTGCGCTCTGCTGAAGCCAGTTACCTTCGGAAAAA
GAGTTGGTAGCTCTTGATCCGGCAAACAAACCACCGCTGGTAGCGGTGGTTTTTTTGTTTGCAAGCAGCA
GATTACGCGCAGAAAAAAAGGATCTCAAGAAGATCCTTTGATCTTTTCTACGGGGTCTGACGCTCAGTGG
AACGAAAACTCACGTTAAGGGATTTTGGTCATGAGATTATCAAAAAGGATCTTCACCTAGATCCTTTTAA
ATTAAAAATGAAGTTTTAAATCAATCTAAAGTATATATGAGTAAACTTGGTCTGACAGTTACCAATGCTT
AATCAGTGAGGCACCTATCTCAGCGATCTGTCTATTTCGTTCATCCATAGTTGCCTGACTCCCCGTCGTG
TAGATAACTACGATACGGGAGGGCTTACCATCTGGCCCCAGTGCTGCAATGATACCGCGAGACCCACGCT
CACCGGCTCCAGATTTATCAGCAATAAACCAGCCAGCCGGAAGGGCCGAGCGCAGAAGTGGTCCTGCAAC
TTTATCCGCCTCCATCCAGTCTATTAATTGTTGCCGGGAAGCTAGAGTAAGTAGTTCGCCAGTTAATAGT
TTGCGCAACGTTGTTGCCATTGCTACAGGCATCGTGGTGTCACGCTCGTCGTTTGGTATGGCTTCATTCA
GCTCCGGTTCCCAACGATCAAGGCGAGTTACATGATCCCCCATGTTGTGCAAAAAAGCGGTTAGCTCCTT
CGGTCCTCCGATCGTTGTCAGAAGTAAGTTGGCCGCAGTGTTATCACTCATGGTTATGGCAGCACTGCAT
AATTCTCTTACTGTCATGCCATCCGTAAGATGCTTTTCTGTGACTGGTGAGTACTCAACCAAGTCATTCT
GAGAATAGTGTATGCGGCGACCGAGTTGCTCTTGCCCGGCGTCAATACGGGATAATACCGCGCCACATAG
CAGAACTTTAAAAGTGCTCATCATTGGAAAACGTTCTTCGGGGCGAAAACTCTCAAGGATCTTACCGCTG
TTGAGATCCAGTTCGATGTAACCCACTCGTGCACCCAACTGATCTTCAGCATCTTTTACTTTCACCAGCG
TTTCTGGGTGAGCAAAAACAGGAAGGCAAAATGCCGCAAAAAAGGGAATAAGGGCGACACGGAAATGTTG
AATACTCATACTCTTCCTTTTTCAATATTATTGAAGCATTTATCAGGGTTATTGTCTCATGAGCGGATAC
ATATTTGAATGTATTTAGAAAAATAAACAAATAGGGGTTCCGCGCAACTATATGTGAAGGCATGGCTATG
GCACGGCAGACATTCCGCCAGATCATCAATAGGCACCGCCCTCCACGCATTTAAGCATAAACACGCACTA
TGCCGTTCTTCTCATGTATATATATATACAGGCAACACGCAGATATAGGTGCGACGTGAACAGTGAGCTG
TATGTGCGCAGCTCGCGTTGCATTTTCGGAAGCGCTCGTTTTCGGAAACGCTTTGAAGTTCCTATTCCGA
AGTTCCTATTCTGTAGAAAGTATAGGAACCTCAGAGCGCTTTTGAAAACCAAAAGCGCTCTGAAGACGCA
CTTTCAAAAAACCAAAAACGCACCGGACTGTAACGAGCTACTAAAATATTGCGAATACCGCTTCCACAAA
CATTGCTCAAAAGTATCTCTTTGCTATATATCTCTGTGCTATATCCCTATATAACCTACCCATCCACCTT
TCGCTCCTTGAACTTGCATCTAAACTCGACCTCTACATTTTTTATGTTTATCTCTAGTATTACTCTTTAG
ACAAAAAAATTGTAGTAAGAACTATTCATAGAGTGAATCGAAAACAATACGAAAATGTAAACATTTCCTA
TACGTAGTATATAGAGACAAAATAGAAGAAACCGTTCATAATTTTCTGACCAATGAAGAATCATCAACGC
TATCACTTTCTGTTCACAAAGTATGCGCAATCCACATCGGTATAGAATATAATCGGGGATGCCTTTATCT
TGAAAAAATGCACCCGCAGCTTCGCTAGTAATCAGTAAACGCGGGAAGTGGAGTCAGGCTTTTTTTATGG
AAGAGAAAATAGACACCAAAGTAGCCTTCTTCTAACCTTAACGGACCTACAGTGCAAAAAGTTATCAAGA
GACTGCATTATAGAGCGCACAAAGGAGAAAAAAAGTAATCTAAGATGCTTTGTTAGAAAAATAGCGCTCT
CGGGATGCATTTTTGTAGAACAAAAAAGAAGTATAGATTCTTTGTTGGTAAAATAGCGCTCTCGCGTTGC
ATTTCTGTTCTGTAAAAATGCAGCTCAGATTCTTTGTTTGAAAAATTAGCGCTCTCGCGTTGCATTTTTG
TTTTACAAAAATGAAGCACAGATTCTTCGTTGGTAAAATAGCGCTTTCGCGTTGCATTTCTGTTCTGTAA
AAATGCAGCTCAGATTCTTTGTTTGAAAAATTAGCGCTCTCGCGTTGCATTTTTGTTCTACAAAATGAAG
CACAGATGCTTCGTTGGAGGGCGTGAACGCATCGCTATTCAGCTTGCTGCTACAGCGCAACTTATCTAGA
TTGTATCCCATCTGACCG
