>Addgene plasmid #103023 | pUDE724 | depositor partial sequence | sequence record 195103 | DR-crPDR12-3.S-DR
AATTTCTACTGTTGTAGATGCACAAAGAATCAATATGGGTGTCAAATTTCTACTGTTGTAGAT
